>Addgene plasmid #19877 | pDESTmycPABPC4 | depositor full sequence | sequence record 9400 | Author sequence
CATTAGATGCATGTCGTTACATAACTTACGGTAAATGGCCCGCCTGGCTGACCGCCCAACGACCCCCGCC
CATTGACGTCAATAATGACGTATGTTCCCATAGTAACGCCAATAGGGACTTTCCATTGACGTCAATGGGT
GGAGTATTTACGGTAAACTGCCCACTTGGCAGTACATCAAGTGTATCATATGCCAAGTACGCCCCCTATT
GACGTCAATGACGGTAAATGGCCCGCCTGGCATTATGCCCAGTACATGACCTTATGGGACTTTCCTACTT
GGCAGTACATCTACGTATTAGTCATCGCTATTACCATGGTGATGCGGTTTTGGCAGTACATCAATGGGCG
TGGATAGCGGTTTGACTCACGGGGATTTCCAAGTCTCCACCCCATTGACGTCAATGGGAGTTTGTTTTGG
CACCAAAATCAACGGGACTTTCCAAAATGTCGTAACAACTCCGCCCCATTGACGCAAATGGGCGGTAGGC
GTGTACGGTGGGAGGTCTATATAAGCAGAGCTCGTTTAGTGAACCGTCAGATCGCCTGGAGACGCCATCC
ACGCTGTTTTGACCTCCATAGAAGACACCGGGACCGATCCAGCCTCCGGACTCTAGCCTAGGCCGCGGTA
CCACCATGGAACAAAAACTTATTTCTGAAGAAGATCTGTCTAGATCAACAAGTTTGTACAAAAAAGCAGG
CTCCACCATGGGAACCAATTCAGTCGACATGAACGCTGCGGCCAGCAGCTACCCCATGGCCTCCCTGTAC
GTGGGCGACCTGCATTCGGACGTCACCGAGGCCATGCTGTACGAAAAGTTCAGCCCCGCGGGGCCTGTGC
TGTCCATCCGGGTCTGCCGCGATATGATCACCCGCCGCTCCCTGGGCTATGCCTACGTCAACTTCCAGCA
GCCGGCCGACGCTGAGCGGGCTTTGGACACCATGAACTTTGATGTGATTAAGGGAAAGCCAATCCGCATC
ATGTGGTCTCAGAGGGATCCCTCTTTGAGAAAATCTGGTGTGGGAAACGTCTTCATCAAGAACCTGGACA
AATCTATAGATAACAAGGCACTTTATGATACTTTTTCTGCTTTTGGAAACATACTGTCCTGCAAGGTGGT
GTGTGATGAGAACGGCTCTAAGGGTTATGCCTTTGTCCACTTCGAGACCCAAGAGGCTGCCGACAAGGCC
ATCGAGAAGATGAATGGCATGCTCCTCAATGACCGCAAAGTATTTGTGGGCAGATTCAAGTCTCGCAAAG
AGCGGGAAGCTGAGCTTGGAGCCAAAGCCAAGGAATTCACCAATGTTTATATCAAAAACTTTGGGGAAGA
GGTGGATGATGAGAGTCTGAAAGAGCTATTCAGTCAGTTTGGTAAGACCCTAAGTGTCAAGGTGATGAGA
GATCCCAATGGGAAATCCAAAGGCTTTGGCTTTGTGAGTTACGAAAAACACGAGGATGCCAATAAGGCTG
TGGAAGAGATGAATGGAAAAGAAATAAGTGGTAAAATCATATTTGTAGGCCGTGCACAAAAGAAAGTAGA
ACGGCAGGCAGAGTTAAAACGGAAATTTGAACAGTTGAAACAGGAGAGAATTAGTCGATATCAGGGGGTG
AATCTCTACATTAAGAACTTGGATGACACTATTGATGATGAGAAATTAAGGAAAGAATTTTCTCCTTTTG
GATCAATTACCAGTGCTAAGGTAATGCTGGAGGATGGAAGAAGCAAAGGGTTTGGCTTCGTCTGCTTCTC
ATCTCCTGAAGAAGCAACCAAAGCAGTCACTGAGATGAATGGACGCATTGTGGGCTCCAAGCCACTATAT
GTTGCCCTGGCCCAGAGGAAGGAAGAGAGAAAGGCTCACCTGACCAACCAGTATATGCAACGAGTGGCTG
GAATGAGAGCACTTCCTGCCAATGCCATCTTAAATCAGTTCCAGCCTGCAGCGGGTGGCTACTTTGTGCC
AGCAGTCCCACAGGCTCAGGGAAGGCCTCCATATTATACACCTAACCAGTTAGCACAGATGAGGCCTAAT
CCACGCTGGCAGCAAGGTGGGAGACCTCAAGGCTTCCAAGGAATGCCAAGTGCTATACGCCAGTCTGGGC
CTCGTCCAACTCTTCGCCATCTGGCTCCAACTGGGTCTGAGTGCCCGGACCGCTTGGCTATGGACTTTGG
TGGGGCTGGTGCCGCCCAGCAAGGGCTGACTGACAGCTGCCAGTCTGGAGGCGTTCCCACAGCTGTGCAG
AACTTAGCGCCACGCGCTGCTGTTGCTGCTGCTGCTCCCCGGGCTGTTGCCCCCTACAAATACGCCTCCA
GTGTCCGCAGCCCTCATCCTGCCATACAGCCTCTGCAGGCACCCCAGCCTGCGGTCCATGTGCAGGGGCA
GGAGCCACTGACTGCCTCCATGCTGGCTGCAGCACCCCCCCAGGAACAGAAGCAGATGCTGGGAGAACGC
TTGTTCCCACTCATCCAAACAATGCATTCAAATCTGGCTGGGAAGATCACGGGAATGCTGCTGGAGATAG
ACAACTCTGAGCTGCTGCACATGTTAGAGTCCCCCGAGTCTCTCCGCTCCAAGGTGGATGAAGCTGTAGC
AGTTCTACAGGCTCATCATGCCAAGAAAGAAGCTGCCCAGAAGGTGGGCGCTGTTGCTGCTGCTACCTCT
TAGGCGGCCGCACTCGAGATATCTAGACCCAGCTTTCTTGTACAAAGTGGTTGATCGCGTGCATGCGACG
TCATAGCTCTCTCCCTATAGTGAGTCGTATTATAAGCTAGGCACTGGCCGTCGTTTTACAACGTCGTGAC
TGGGAAAACTGCTAGCTTGGGATCTTTGTGAAGGAACCTTACTTCTGTGGTGTGACATAATTGGACAAAC
TACCTACAGAGATTTAAAGCTCTAAGGTAAATATAAAATTTTTAAGTGTATAATGTGTTAAACTAGCTGC
ATATGCTTGCTGCTTGAGAGTTTTGCTTACTGAGTATGATTTATGAAAATATTATACACAGGAGCTAGTG
ATTCTAATTGTTTGTGTATTTTAGATTCACAGTCCCAAGGCTCATTTCAGGCCCCTCAGTCCTCACAGTC
TGTTCATGATCATAATCAGCCATACCACATTTGTAGAGGTTTTACTTGCTTTAAAAAACCTCCCACACCT
CCCCCTGAACCTGAAACATAAAATGAATGCAATTGTTGTTGTTAACTTGTTTATTGCAGCTTATAATGGT
TACAAATAAAGCAATAGCATCACAAATTTCACAAATAAAGCATTTTTTTCACTGCATTCTAGTTGTGGTT
TGTCCAAACTCATCAATGTATCTTATCATGTCTGGATCGATCCTGCATTAATGAATCGGCCAACGCGCGG
GGAGAGGCGGTTTGCGTATTGGCTGGCGTAATAGCGAAGAGGCCCGCACCGATCGCCCTTCCCAACAGTT
GCGCAGCCTGAATGGCGAATGGG
[124 nt withheld, positions 3454-3577]
C
[91 nt withheld, positions 3579-3669]
A
[49 nt withheld, positions 3671-3719]
CCTTTGACGTTGGAGTCCACGTTCTTT
[37 nt withheld, positions 3747-3783]
ACCCTATCTCGGTCTATTCTTTTGATTTATAAGGGATTTTGCCGATTTCGGCCTATTGGTTAAAAAATGA
GCTGATTTAACAAATATTTAACGCGAATTTTAACAAAATATTAACGTTTACAATTTCGCCTGATGCGGTA
TTTTCTCCTTACGCATCTGTGCGGTATTTCACACCGCATACGCGGATCTGCGCAGCACCATGGCCTGAAA
TAACCTCTGAAAGAGGAACTTGGTTAGGTACCTTCTGAGGCGGAAAGAACCAGCTGTGGAATGTGTGTCA
GTTAGGGTGTGGAAAGTCCCCAGGCTCCCCAGCAGGCAGAAGTATGCAAAGCATGCATCTCAATTAGTCA
GCAACCAGGTGTGGAAAGTCCCCAGGCTCCCCAGCAGGCAGAAGTATGCAAAGCATGCATCTCAATTAGT
CAGCAACCATAGTCCCGCCCCTAACTCCGCCCATCCCGCCCCTAACTCCGCCCAGTTCCGCCCATTCTCC
GCCCCATGGCTGACTAATTTTTTTTATTTATGCAGAGGCCGAGGCCGCCTCGGCCTCTGAGCTATTCCAG
AAGTAGTGAGGAGGCTTTTTTGGAGGCCTAGGCTTTTGCAAAAAGCTTGATTCTTCTGACACAACAGTCT
CGAACTTAAGGCTAGAGCCACCATGATTGAACAAGATGGATTGCACGCAGGTTCTCCGGCCGCTTGGGTG
GAGAGGCTATTCGGCTATGACTGGGCACAACAGACAATCGGCTGCTCTGATGCCGCCGTGTTCCGGCTGT
CAGCGCAGGGGCGCCCGGTTCTTTTTGTCAAGACCGACCTGTCCGGTGCCCTGAATGAACTGCAGGACGA
GGCAGCGCGGCTATCGTGGCTGGCCACGACGGGCGTTCCTTGCGCAGCTGTGCTCGACGTTGTCACTGAA
GCGGGAAGGGACTGGCTGCTATTGGGCGAAGTGCCGGGGCAGGATCTCCTGTCATCTCACCTTGCTCCTG
CCGAGAAAGTATCCATCATGGCTGATGCAATGCGGCGGCTGCATACGCTTGATCCGGCTACCTGCCCATT
CGACCACCAAGCGAAACATCGCATCGAGCGAGCACGTACTCGGATGGAAGCCGGTCTTGTCGATCAGGAT
GATCTGGACGAAGAGCATCAGGGGCTCGCGCCAGCCGAACTGTTCGCCAGGCTCAAGGCGCGCATGCCCG
ACGGCGAGGATCTCGTCGTGACCCATGGCGATGCCTGCTTGCCGAATATCATGGTGGAAAATGGCCGCTT
TTCTGGATTCATCGACTGTGGCCGGCTGGGTGTGGCGGACCGCTATCAGGACATAGCGTTGGCTACCCGT
GATATTGCTGAAGAGCTTGGCGGCGAATGGGCTGACCGCTTCCTCGTGCTTTACGGTATCGCCGCTCCCG
ATTCGCAGCGCATCGCCTTCTATCGCCTTCTTGACGAGTTCTTCTGAGCGGGACTCTGGGGTTCGAAATG
ACCGACCAAGCGACGCCCAACCTGCCATCACGATGGCCGCAATAAAATATCTTTATTTTCATTACATCTG
TGTGTTGGTTTTTTGTGTGAATCGATAGCGATAAGGATCCGCGTATGGTGCACTCTCAGTACAATCTGCT
CTGATGCCGCATAGTTAAGCCAGCCCCGACACCCGCCAACACCCGCTGACGCGCCCTGACGGGCTTGTCT
GCTCCCGGCATCCGCTTACAGACAAGCTGTGACCGTCTCCGGGAGCTGCATGTGTCAGAGGTTTTCACCG
TCATCACCGAAACGCGCGAGACGAAAGGGCCTCGTGATACGCCTATTTTTATAGGTTAATGTCATGATAA
TAATGGTTTCTTAGACGTCAGGTGGCACTTTTCGGGGAAATGTGCGCGGAACCCCTATTTGTTTATTTTT
CTAAATACATTCAAATATGTATCCGCTCATGAGACAATAACCCTGATAAATGCTTCAATAATATTGAAAA
AGGAAGAGTATGAGTATTCAACATTTCCGTGTCGCCCTTATTCCCTTTTTTGCGGCATTTTGCCTTCCTG
TTTTTGCTCACCCAGAAACGCTGGTGAAAGTAAAAGATGCTGAAGATCAGTTGGGTGCACGAGTGGGTTA
CATCGAACTGGATCTCAACAGCGGTAAGATCCTTGAGAGTTTTCGCCCCGAAGAACGTTTTCCAATGATG
AGCACTTTTAAAGTTCTGCTATGTGGCGCGGTATTATCCCGTATTGACGCCGGGCAAGAGCAACTCGGTC
GCCGCATACACTATTCTCAGAATGACTTGGTTGAGTACTCACCAGTCACAGAAAAGCATCTTACGGATGG
CATGACAGTAAGAGAATTATGCAGTGCTGCCATAACCATGAGTGATAACACTGCGGCCAACTTACTTCTG
ACAACGATCGGAGGACCGAAGGAGCTAACCGCTTTTTTGCACAACATGGGGGATCATGTAACTCGCCTTG
ATCGTTGGGAACCGGAGCTGAATGAAGCCATACCAAACGACGAGCGTGACACCACGATGCCTGTAGCAAT
GGCAACAACGTTGCGCAAACTATTAACTGGCGAACTACTTACTCTAGCTTCCCGGCAACAATTAATAGAC
TGGATGGAGGCGGATAAAGTTGCAGGACCACTTCTGCGCTCGGCCCTTCCGGCTGGCTGGTTTATTGCTG
ATAAATCTGGAGCCGGTGAGCGTGGGTCTCGCGGTATCATTGCAGCACTGGGGCCAGATGGTAAGCCCTC
CCGTATCGTAGTTATCTACACGACGGGGAGTCAGGCAACTATGGATGAACGAAATAGACAGATCGCTGAG
ATAGGTGCCTCACTGATTAAGCATTGGTAACTGTCAGACCAAGTTTACTCATATATACTTTAGATTGATT
TAAAACTTCATTTTTAATTTAAAAGGATCTAGGTGAAGATCCTTTTTGATAATCTCATGACCAAAATCCC
TTAACGTGAGTTTTCGTTCCACTGAGCGTCAGACCCCGTAGAAAAGATCAAAGGATCTTCTTGAGATCCT
TTTTTTCTGCGCGTAATCTGCTGCTTGCAAACAAAAAAACCACCGCTACCAGCGGTGGTTTGTTTGCCGG
ATCAAGAGCTACCAACTCTTTTTCCGAAGGTAACTGGCTTCAGCAGAGCGCAGATACCAAATACTGTCCT
TCTAGTGTAGCCGTAGTTAGGCCACCACTTCAAGAACTCTGTAGCACCGCCTACATACCTCGCTCTGCTA
ATCCTGTTACCAGTGGCTGCTGCCAGTGGCGATAAGTCGTGTCTTACCGGGTTGGACTCAAGACGATAGT
TACCGGATAAGGCGCAGCGGTCGGGCTGAACGGGGGGTTCGTGCACACAGCCCAGCTTGGAGCGAACGAC
CTACACCGAACTGAGATACCTACAGCGTGAGCATTGAGAAAGCGCCACGCTTCCCGAAGGGAGAAAGGCG
GACAGGTATCCGGTAAGCGGCAGGGTCGGAACAGGAGAGCGCACGAGGGAGCTTCCAGGGGGAAACGCCT
GGTATCTTTATAGTCCTGTCGGGTTTCGCCACCTCTGACTTGAGCGTCGATTTTTGTGATGCTCGTCAGG
GGGGCGGAGCCTATGGAAAAACGCCAGCAACGCGGCCTTTTTACGGTTCCTGGCCTTTTGCTGGCCTTTT
GCTCACATGTTCTTTCCTGCGTTATCCCCTGATTCTGTGGATAACCGTATTACCGCCTTTGAGTGAGCTG
ATACCGCTCGCCGCAGCCGAACGACCGAGCGCAGCGAGTCAGTGAGCGAGGAAGCGGAAGAGCGCCCAAT
ACGCAAACCGCCTCTCCCCGCGCGTTGGCCGATTCATTAATGCAGAGCTTGCAATTCGCGCGTTTTTCAA
TATTATTGAAGCATTTATCAGGGTTATTGTCTCATGAGCGGATACATATTTGAATGTATTTAGAAAAATA
AACAAATAGGGGTTCCGCGCACATTTCCCCGAAAAGTGCCACCTGACGTCTAAGAAACCATTATTATCAT
GACATTAACCTATAAAAATAGGCGTAGTACGAGGCCCTTTCACT
Features (pLannotate 1.2.2; 25 found; start..end, strand, type, name):
     15..318     +  enhancer       CMV enhancer: human cytomegalovirus immediate early enhancer
    319..522     +  promoter       CMV promoter: human cytomegalovirus (CMV) immediate early promoter
    678..702     +  protein_bind   attB1: mutant version of attB; recombination site for the Gateway® BP reaction BP Clonase™
    729..2660    +  CDS            PABPC4: PABP4_HUMAN - Also known as APP1, PABP4. Experimental evidence at protein level: Swiss-Prot protein existence level 1. Binds the poly(A) tail of mRNA. May be involved in cytoplasmic regulatory processes of mRNA metabolism. Can probably bind to cytoplasmic RNA sequences other than poly(A) in vivo (By similarity). From Homo sapiens (Human).
   2687..2711    -  protein_bind   attB2: mutant version of attB; recombination site for the Gateway® BP reaction BP Clonase™
   2744..2762    -  promoter       T7 promoter: promoter for bacteriophage T7 RNA polymerase
   2772..2809    +  CDS            lacZα (fragment): LacZα fragment of β-galactosidase; lacZ fragment
   2821..2935    +  intron         large T intron (fragment): SV40 (simian virus 40) large T antigen intron
   3009..3034    +  intron         small t intron (fragment): SV40 (simian virus 40) small t antigen intron
   3034..3171    +  CDS            large T antigen (fragment): large T antigen from SV40 (simian virus 40)
   3194..3328    +  polyA_signal   SV40 poly(A) signal: SV40 polyadenylation signal
   3333..3382    -  CDS            lacI (fragment): lac repressor; lacI; The lac repressor binds to the lac operator to inhibit transcription in E. coli. This inhibition can be relieved by adding lactose or isopropyl-β-D-thiogalactopyranoside (IPTG).
   3382..3449    +  CDS            lacZα (fragment): LacZα fragment of β-galactosidase; lacZ fragment
   3454..3812    +  rep_origin     f1 ori (sequence partly withheld): f1 bacteriophage origin of replication; arrow indicates direction of (+) strand synthesis
   3912..3963    -  misc_feature   bom (fragment): basis of mobility region from pBR322
   4028..4385    +  promoter       SV40 promoter: SV40 enhancer and early promoter
   4436..5227    +  CDS            neo: KKA2_KLEPN - Also known as kan, nptII. Experimental evidence at protein level: Swiss-Prot protein existence level 1. Resistance to kanamycin, neomycin, paromomycin, ribostamycin, butirosin and gentamicin B. From Klebsiella pneumoniae.
   5294..5342    +  polyA_signal   poly(A) signal: synthetic polyadenylation signal
   5362..5416    -  misc_feature   bom (fragment): basis of mobility region from pBR322
   5518..5553    -  CDS            rop (fragment): Rop protein, which maintains plasmids at low copy number; rop
   5648..5752    +  promoter       AmpR promoter: bla
   5753..6613    +  CDS            AmpR: β-lactamase; bla; confers resistance to ampicillin, carbenicillin, and related antibiotics
   6784..7372    +  rep_origin     ori: high-copy-number ColE1/pMB1/pBR322/pUC origin of replication
   7555..7608    +  CDS            lacI (fragment): lac repressor; lacI; The lac repressor binds to the lac operator to inhibit transcription in E. coli. This inhibition can be relieved by adding lactose or isopropyl-β-D-thiogalactopyranoside (IPTG).
   7626..7722    -  promoter       AmpR promoter (fragment): bla
