[The description below was written by a language model from this plasmid's Addgene catalogue record and pLannotate feature annotations shown in this document.]
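Description:
pDESTmycPABPC4 is a mammalian expression plasmid carrying the human cytoplasmic poly(A)-binding protein 4 (PABPC4, also called iPABP or APP-1) coding sequence. The insert was introduced into the pDESTmyc destination backbone by Gateway recombination. In the 7,817 nt depositor sequence, the roughly 1.9 kb open reading frame lies between attB1 and attB2, the sites left behind after recombination. It sits downstream of the human cytomegalovirus immediate-early enhancer and promoter, which drive strong constitutive transcription in mammalian cells. The catalogue lists an N-terminal MYC epitope tag supplied by the backbone. The feature table does not annotate this tag separately, but it would be expected in the unannotated stretch between the CMV promoter and attB1. Transcripts are processed using SV40-derived sequences, comprising fragments of the small t/large T intron region and the SV40 polyadenylation signal. A T7 promoter lies just past attB2 in the reverse orientation.

For propagation in E. coli the plasmid has a high-copy ColE1/pUC-type origin and a β-lactamase gene for ampicillin selection. An f1 origin is also present, allowing single-stranded DNA production. A second cassette places the neomycin phosphotransferase gene under the SV40 enhancer/early promoter with a synthetic poly(A) signal, which would permit G418 selection of stably transfected mammalian cells. The short lacZα, lacI, rop and bom fragments are remnants of the backbone's construction.

The associated study characterised human Argonaute-containing ribonucleoprotein complexes, so the construct suits expression of myc-tagged PABPC4 for detection or co-immunoprecipitation. The depositor cautions that the full PABPC4 sequence may differ from the deposited sequence and points to a related FLAG/HA-tagged PABPC4 plasmid for comparison.
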