Addgene plasmid #19877: pDESTmycPABPC4
Depositing lab: Thomas Tuschl. Depositing organization: Rockefeller University. Publication: Molecular characterization of human Argonaute-containing ribonucleoprotein complexes and their bound target mRNAs. Landthaler M, Gaidatzis D, Rothballer A, Chen PY, Soll SJ, Dinic L, Ojo T, Hafner M, Zavolan M, Tuschl T. RNA. 2008 Dec;14(12):2580-96. doi: 10.1261/rna.1351608. Epub 2008 Oct 31. PubMed 18978028.
Backbone
  Vector backbone: pDESTmyc
  Backbone size w/o insert (bp): 5862
  Vector type: Mammalian Expression
Growth in bacteria
  Bacterial resistance: Ampicillin, 100 μg/mL
  Growth temperature: 37°C
  Growth strain: DH5alpha
  Copy number: High Copy
Gene/Insert
  Gene/Insert name: PABPC4
  Species: H. sapiens (human)
  Insert size (bp): 1935
  Entrez Gene: PABPC4 (a.k.a. APP-1, APP1, PABP4, iPABP)
  Tag / fusion protein: MYC (N terminal on backbone)
  Cloning method: Gateway Cloning
  Sequencing primers: 5′ CMV
Terms and licenses: Academic/Nonprofit Terms; Industry Terms: Not Available to Industry
Depositor comments: Please note that the full PABPC4 sequence may differ from the depositor's sequence. Please see pFRT/TO/FLAG/HA-DEST PABPC4 (Plasmid #19882) for reference.
How to cite: pDESTmycPABPC4 was a gift from Thomas Tuschl (Addgene plasmid # 19877 ; http://n2t.net/addgene:19877 ; RRID:Addgene_19877)
