>Addgene plasmid #19877 | pDESTmycPABPC4 | addgene partial sequence | sequence record 25670 | CMV-F 5'-CGCAAATGGGCGGTAGGCGTG-3'
CGGGGGCNTTAGCGAGCTGTTAGTGAACCGTCAGATCGCCTGGAGACGCCATCCACGCTGTTTTGACCTC
CATAGAAGACACCGGGACCGATCCAGCCTCCGGACTCTAGCCTAGGCCGCGGTACCACCATGGAACAAAA
ACTTATTTCTGAAGAAGATCTGTCTAGATCAACAAGTTTGTACAAAAAAGCAGGCTCCACCATGGGAACC
AATTCAGTCGACATGAACGCTGCGGCCAGCAGCTACCCCATGGCCTCCCTGTACGTGGGCGACCTGCATT
CGGACGTCACCGAGGCCATGCTGTACGAAAAGTTCAGCCCCGCGGGGCCTGTGCTGTCCATCCGGGTCTG
CCGCGATATGATCACCCGCCGCTCCCTGGGCTATGCCTACGTCAACTTCCAGCAGCCGGCCGACGCTGAG
CGGGCTTTGGACACCATGAACTTTGATGTGATTAAGGGAAAGCCAATCCGCATCATGTGGTCTCAGAGGG
ATCCCTCTTTGAGAAAATCTGGTGTGGGAAACGTCTTCATCAAGAACCTGGACAAATCTATAGATAACAA
GGTACTTTATGATACTTTTTCTGCTTTTGGAAACATACTGTCCTGCAAGGTGGTGTGTGATGAGAACGGC
TCTAAGGGTTATGCCTTTGTCCACTTCGAGACCCAAGAGGCTGCCGACAAGGCCATCGAGAAGATGAATG
GCATGCTCCTCAATGACCNAGATNNTTGNGTGNATATCATTCTCCAAANAGNGGAAGNTNACTTGGACCA
AGCCAGGATTCNCANTGTTTTNNAAAACTTTGGGAGAGTGGNGAT
